Addgene plasmid #238128: pRRL-SFFV_V5-CHIC2-C6S_Tomato
Purpose: Expresses V5-tagged CHIC2 (with C6S mutation) with Tomato selectable marker.
Depositing lab: Arlene Sharpe. Depositing organization: Harvard Medical School. Publication: A STUB1-CHIC2 complex inhibits CD8(+) T cells to restrain tumor immunity. LaFleur MW, Milling LE, Prathima P, Li V, Lemmen AM, Streeter ISL, Heisig PKS, Derosia NM, Riffo E, Xu H, Nguyen TH, Kolengaden A, Markson SC, Doench JG, Sharpe AH. Nat Immunol. 2025 Sep;26(9):1476-1487. doi: 10.1038/s41590-025-02231-6. Epub 2025 Aug 12. PubMed 40796662.
Backbone
  Vector backbone: pRRL
  Backbone size w/o insert (bp): 8017
  Total vector size (bp): 8557
  Vector type: Mammalian Expression
  Selectable markers: Tomato
Growth in bacteria
  Bacterial resistance: Ampicillin, 100 μg/mL
  Growth temperature: 37°C
  Growth strain: NEB Stable
  Copy number: High Copy
Gene/Insert
  Gene/Insert name: V5-tagged CHIC2 with C6S mutation
  Species: H. sapiens (human)
  Insert size (bp): 540
  Mutation: Changed cysteines from amino acids 102-109 to serines.
  GenBank ID: 26511
  Promoter: SFFV
  Tag / fusion protein: V5 (N terminal on insert)
  Entrez Gene: CHIC2 (a.k.a. BTL)
  Cloning method: Gene Synthesis
  Sequencing primers: 5′ SFFV
Resource information
  A portion of this plasmid was derived from a plasmid made by: Genscript performed this cloning.
Terms and licenses: Academic/Nonprofit Terms; Industry Terms: Not Available to Industry
How to cite: pRRL-SFFV_V5-CHIC2-C6S_Tomato was a gift from Arlene Sharpe (Addgene plasmid # 238128 ; http://n2t.net/addgene:238128 ; RRID:Addgene_238128)
