[The description below was written by a language model from this plasmid's Addgene catalogue record and pLannotate feature annotations shown in this document.]
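Description:
pRRL-SFFV_V5-CHIC2-C6S_Tomato is an 8.6 kb lentiviral transfer plasmid built on the pRRL backbone. It is catalogued as a mammalian expression vector and carries the hallmarks of a third-generation HIV-1-derived design. An RSV enhancer/promoter replaces the U3 region upstream of a truncated 5' LTR, so genomic RNA can be made in packaging cells without Tat. This is followed by the Ψ packaging signal with a gag fragment, the Rev response element for Rev-dependent nuclear export, and the cPPT/CTS element. The downstream LTR is also annotated as truncated, consistent with a self-inactivating arrangement, and is followed by an SV40 poly(A) signal and SV40 origin. In bacteria the plasmid is maintained through a high-copy ColE1/pUC-type origin with ampicillin resistance. An f1 origin and residual lac/pBluescript-derived fragments are also present.

The payload is a bicistronic cassette driven by the spleen focus-forming virus (SFFV) LTR promoter. The first cistron is a synthesized human CHIC2 coding sequence with an N-terminal V5 epitope tag, flanked by Gateway attB1/attB2 remnants. It bears the "C6S" mutation, in which the cysteines within residues 102–109 are changed to serines. The V5 tag is listed in the catalogue but was not separately annotated in the feature table. An EMCV IRES then drives translation of dTomato from the same transcript, so transduced cells can be identified or sorted by fluorescence rather than drug selection. A WPRE downstream enhances transcript expression. The associated work concerns a STUB1–CHIC2 complex in CD8+ T cells. The construct therefore appears intended for expressing this cysteine-mutant CHIC2 in mammalian cells, presumably for comparison with the wild-type protein, although the record does not specify the experiment.
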