Features (pLannotate 1.2.2; 32 found; start..end, strand, type, name):
    296..421     -  misc_feature   HIV-1 Ψ: packaging signal of human immunodeficiency virus type 1
    468..648     -  LTR            5' LTR (truncated): truncated 5' long terminal repeat (LTR) from HIV-1
    649..875     -  promoter       RSV promoter: Rous sarcoma virus enhancer/promoter
    903..921     -  promoter       T3 promoter: promoter for bacteriophage T3 RNA polymerase
    966..982     -  protein_bind   lac operator: The lac repressor binds to the lac operator to inhibit transcription in E. coli. This inhibition can be relieved by adding lactose or isopropyl-β-D-thiogalactopyranoside (IPTG). lac repressor encoded by lacI
    990..1020    -  promoter       lac promoter: promoter for the E. coli lac operon
   1035..1056    -  protein_bind   CAP binding site: CAP binding activates transcription in the presence of cAMP. E. coli catabolite activator protein
   1069..1161    -  CDS            lacI (fragment): lac repressor; lacI; The lac repressor binds to the lac operator to inhibit transcription in E. coli. This inhibition can be relieved by adding lactose or isopropyl-β-D-thiogalactopyranoside (IPTG).
   1344..1932    -  rep_origin     ori: high-copy-number ColE1/pMB1/pBR322/pUC origin of replication
   2103..2963    -  CDS            AmpR: β-lactamase; bla; confers resistance to ampicillin, carbenicillin, and related antibiotics
   2964..3068    -  promoter       AmpR promoter: bla
   3121..3549    -  rep_origin     f1 ori (sequence partly withheld): f1 bacteriophage origin of replication; arrow indicates direction of (+) strand synthesis
   3554..3709    -  CDS            lacZα (fragment): LacZα fragment of β-galactosidase; lacZ fragment
   3717..3735    +  promoter       T7 promoter: promoter for bacteriophage T7 RNA polymerase
   3756..3891    -  rep_origin     SV40 ori: SV40 origin of replication
   3931..4052    -  polyA_signal   SV40 poly(A) signal: SV40 polyadenylation signal
   4124..4304    -  LTR            5' LTR (truncated): truncated 5' long terminal repeat (LTR) from HIV-1
   4290..4445    -  CDS            nef (fragment): NEF_HV1LA - Experimental evidence at protein level: Swiss-Prot protein existence level 1. Extracellular Nef protein targets CD4(+) T-lymphocytes for apoptosis by interacting with CXCR4 surface receptors. From Human immunodeficiency virus type 1 group M subtype B (isolate Lai) (HIV-1).
   4447..4850    -  misc_feature   WPRE: woodchuck hepatitis virus posttranscriptional regulatory element
   4982..5041    -  CDS            S (fragment): HBSAG_WHV6 - Experimental evidence at transcript level: Swiss-Prot protein existence level 2. The middle envelope protein plays an important role in the budding of the virion. It is involved in the induction of budding in a nucleocapsid independent way. In this process the majority of envelope proteins bud to form subviral lipoprotein particles of 22 nm of diameter that do not contain a nucleocapsid (By similarity). From Woodchuck hepatitis B virus (isolate w64/pWS23) (WHV).
   5041..5066    -  misc_feature   MCS (fragment): pBluescript multiple cloning site
   5085..5786    -  CDS            dTomato: dTomato is a basic (constitutively fluorescent) orange fluorescent protein published in 2004, derived from Discosoma sp.. It is reported to be a somewhat slowly-maturing dimer with low acid sensitivity.
   5800..6262    -  misc_feature   IRES: internal ribosome entry site (IRES) of the encephalomyocarditis virus (EMCV)
   6431..6454    +  protein_bind   attB2: mutant version of attB; recombination site for the Gateway® BP reaction BP Clonase™
   6460..6951    -  CDS            CHIC2: CHIC2_HUMAN - Also known as BTL. Experimental evidence at protein level: Swiss-Prot protein existence level 1. From Homo sapiens (Human).
   7002..7019    -  protein_bind   attB1 (fragment): mutant version of attB; core recombination site for the Gateway® BP reaction BP Clonase™
   7046..7069    -  misc_feature   MCS (fragment): pBluescript multiple cloning site
   7079..7480    -  promoter       SFFV promoter: spleen focus-forming virus long terminal repeat (LTR) promoter
   7514..7631    -  misc_feature   cPPT/CTS: central polypurine tract and central termination sequence of HIV-1
   7650..7750    -  CDS            Rev (fragment): human immunodeficiency virus 1 (HIV-1) Rev protein; rev; enhances nuclear export of unspliced and incompletely spliced viral mRNAs
   8127..8360    -  misc_feature   RRE: The Rev response element (RRE) of HIV-1 allows for Rev-dependent mRNA export from the nucleus to the cytoplasm.
   8506..312     -  CDS            HIV-1 gag (fragment) (across the origin): gag protein from human immunodeficiency virus 1; gag
>Addgene plasmid #238128 | pRRL-SFFV_V5-CHIC2-C6S_Tomato | addgene full sequence | sequence record 475934 | Addgene NGS Result
TCTTGTCTAAAGCTTCCTTGGTGTCTTTTATCTCTATCCTTTGATGCACACAATAGAGGGTTGCTACTGT
ATTATATAATGATCTAAGTTCTTCTGATCCTGTCTGAAGGGATGGTTGTAGCTGTCCCAGTATTTGTCTA
CAGCCTTCTGATGTTTCTAACAGGCCAGGATTAACTGCGAATCGTTCTAGCTCCCTGCTTGCCCATACTA
TATGTTTTAATTTATATTTTTTCTTTCCCCCTGGCCTTAACCGAATTTTTTCCCATCGCGATCTAATTCT
CCCCCGCTTAATACTGACGCTCTCGCACCCATCTCTCTCCTTCTAGCCTCCGCTAGTCAAAATTTTTGGC
GTACTCACCAGTCGCCGCCCCTCGCCTCTTGCCGTGCGCGCTTCAGCAAGCCGAGTCCTGCGTCGAGAGA
GCTCCTCTGGTTTCCCTTTCGCTTTCAAGTCCCTGTTCGGGCGCCACTGCTAGAGATTTTCCACACTGAC
TAAAAGGGTCTGAGGGATCTCTAGTTACCAGAGTCACACAACAGACGGGCACACACTACTTGAAGCACTC
AAGGCAAGCTTTATTGAGGCTTAAGCAGTGGGTTCCCTAGTTAGCCAGAGAGCTCCCAGGCTCAGATCTG
GTCTAACCAGAGAGACCCGTTTATGTATCGAGCTAGGCACTTAAATACAATATCTCTGCAATGCGGCAAT
TCAGTGGTTCGTCCAATCCATGTCAGACCCGTCTGTTGCCTTCCTAATAAGGCACGATCGTACCACCTTA
CTTCCACCAATCGGCATGCACGGTGCTTTTTCTCTCCTTGTAAGGCATGTTGCTAACTCATCGTTACCAT
GTTGCAAGACTACAAGAGTATTGCATAAGACTACATTAAGCTTGCAGCTCCAGCTTTTGTTCCCTTTAGT
GAGGGTTAATTGCGCGCTTGGCGTAATCATGGTCATAGCTGTTTCCTGTGTGAAATTGTTATCCGCTCAC
AATTCCACACAACATACGAGCCGGAAGCATAAAGTGTAAAGCCTGGGGTGCCTAATGAGTGAGCTAACTC
ACATTAATTGCGTTGCGCTCACTGCCCGCTTTCCAGTCGGGAAACCTGTCGTGCCAGCTGCATTAATGAA
TCGGCCAACGCGCGGGGAGAGGCGGTTTGCGTATTGGGCGCTCTTCCGCTTCCTCGCTCACTGACTCGCT
GCGCTCGGTCGTTCGGCTGCGGCGAGCGGTATCAGCTCACTCAAAGGCGGTAATACGGTTATCCACAGAA
TCAGGGGATAACGCAGGAAAGAACATGTGAGCAAAAGGCCAGCAAAAGGCCAGGAACCGTAAAAAGGCCG
CGTTGCTGGCGTTTTTCCATAGGCTCCGCCCCCCTGACGAGCATCACAAAAATCGACGCTCAAGTCAGAG
GTGGCGAAACCCGACAGGACTATAAAGATACCAGGCGTTTCCCCCTGGAAGCTCCCTCGTGCGCTCTCCT
GTTCCGACCCTGCCGCTTACCGGATACCTGTCCGCCTTTCTCCCTTCGGGAAGCGTGGCGCTTTCTCATA
GCTCACGCTGTAGGTATCTCAGTTCGGTGTAGGTCGTTCGCTCCAAGCTGGGCTGTGTGCACGAACCCCC
CGTTCAGCCCGACCGCTGCGCCTTATCCGGTAACTATCGTCTTGAGTCCAACCCGGTAAGACACGACTTA
TCGCCACTGGCAGCAGCCACTGGTAACAGGATTAGCAGAGCGAGGTATGTAGGCGGTGCTACAGAGTTCT
TGAAGTGGTGGCCTAACTACGGCTACACTAGAAGAACAGTATTTGGTATCTGCGCTCTGCTGAAGCCAGT
TACCTTCGGAAAAAGAGTTGGTAGCTCTTGATCCGGCAAACAAACCACCGCTGGTAGCGGTGGTTTTTTT
GTTTGCAAGCAGCAGATTACGCGCAGAAAAAAAGGATCTCAAGAAGATCCTTTGATCTTTTCTACGGGGT
CTGACGCTCAGTGGAACGAAAACTCACGTTAAGGGATTTTGGTCATGAGATTATCAAAAAGGATCTTCAC
CTAGATCCTTTTAAATTAAAAATGAAGTTTTAAATCAATCTAAAGTATATATGAGTAAACTTGGTCTGAC
AGTTACCAATGCTTAATCAGTGAGGCACCTATCTCAGCGATCTGTCTATTTCGTTCATCCATAGTTGCCT
GACTCCCCGTCGTGTAGATAACTACGATACGGGAGGGCTTACCATCTGGCCCCAGTGCTGCAATGATACC
GCGAGACCCACGCTCACCGGCTCCAGATTTATCAGCAATAAACCAGCCAGCCGGAAGGGCCGAGCGCAGA
AGTGGTCCTGCAACTTTATCCGCCTCCATCCAGTCTATTAATTGTTGCCGGGAAGCTAGAGTAAGTAGTT
CGCCAGTTAATAGTTTGCGCAACGTTGTTGCCATTGCTACAGGCATCGTGGTGTCACGCTCGTCGTTTGG
TATGGCTTCATTCAGCTCCGGTTCCCAACGATCAAGGCGAGTTACATGATCCCCCATGTTGTGCAAAAAA
GCGGTTAGCTCCTTCGGTCCTCCGATCGTTGTCAGAAGTAAGTTGGCCGCAGTGTTATCACTCATGGTTA
TGGCAGCACTGCATAATTCTCTTACTGTCATGCCATCCGTAAGATGCTTTTCTGTGACTGGTGAGTACTC
AACCAAGTCATTCTGAGAATAGTGTATGCGGCGACCGAGTTGCTCTTGCCCGGCGTCAATACGGGATAAT
ACCGCGCCACATAGCAGAACTTTAAAAGTGCTCATCATTGGAAAACGTTCTTCGGGGCGAAAACTCTCAA
GGATCTTACCGCTGTTGAGATCCAGTTCGATGTAACCCACTCGTGCACCCAACTGATCTTCAGCATCTTT
TACTTTCACCAGCGTTTCTGGGTGAGCAAAAACAGGAAGGCAAAATGCCGCAAAAAAGGGAATAAGGGCG
ACACGGAAATGTTGAATACTCATACTCTTCCTTTTTCAATATTATTGAAGCATTTATCAGGGTTATTGTC
TCATGAGCGGATACATATTTGAATGTATTTAGAAAAATAAACAAATAGGGGTTCCGCGCACATTTCCCCG
AAAAGTGCCACCTAAATTGTAAGCGTTAATATTTTGTTAAAATTCGCGTTAAATTTTTGTTAAATCAGCT
CATTTTTTAACCAATAGGCCGAAATCGGCAAAATCCCTTATAAATCAAAAGAATAGACCGAGATAGGGT
[37 nt withheld, positions 3220-3256]
AAAGAACGTGGACTCCAACGTCAAAGG
[49 nt withheld, positions 3284-3332]
T
[91 nt withheld, positions 3334-3424]
G
[124 nt withheld, positions 3426-3549]
CCCATTCGCCATTCAGGCTGCGCAACTGTTGGGAAGGGCGATCGGTGCGGGCCTCTTCGCTATTACGCCA
GCTGGCGAAAGGGGGATGTGCTGCAAGGCGATTAAGTTGGGTAACGCCAGGGTTTTCCCAGTCACGACGT
TGTAAAACGACGGCCAGTGAGCGCGCGTAATACGACTCACTATAGGGCGAATTGGGTACGTCCCTAGGCC
TCCAAAAAAGCCTCCTCACTACTTCTGGAATAGCTCAGAGGCCGAGGCGGCCTCGGCCTCTGCATAAATA
AAAAAAATTAGTCAGCCATGGGGCGGAGAATGGGCGGAACTGGGCGGAGTTAGGGGCGGGATGGGCGGAG
TTAGGGGCGGGATAGCTAGAGCCAGACATGATAAGATACATTGATGAGTTTGGACAAACCACAACTAGAA
TGCAGTGAAAAAAATGCTTTATTTGTGAAATTTGTGATGCTATTGCTTTATTTGTAACCATTATAAGCTG
CAATAAACAAGTTCCTCTCACTCTCTGATATTCATTTCTTTGCAAGTTATAAATACTGAATAATAAGATG
ACATGAACTACTACTGCTAGAGATTTTCCACACTGACTAAAAGGGTCTGAGGGATCTCTAGTTACCAGAG
TCACACAACAGACGGGCACACACTACTTGAAGCACTCAAGGCAAGCTTTATTGAGGCTTAAGCAGTGGGT
TCCCTAGTTAGCCAGAGAGCTCCCAGGCTCAGATCTGGTCTAACCAGAGAGACCCAGTACAAGCAAAAAG
CAGATCTTGTCTTCGTTGGGAGTTACGTAGCCCTTCCAGTCCCCCCTTTTCTTTTAAAAAGTGGCTAAGA
TCTACAGCTGCCTTGTAAGTCATTGGTCTTAAAGGTACCTGATATCGAATTCGAAAGGACGTCAGCTTCC
CCGACAACACCACGGAATTATCAGTGCCCAGCAACCTAGCCCCTGTCCAGCAGCGGGCAAGGCAGGCGGC
GATGAGTTCTGCCGTGGCGATCGGGAGGGGGAAAGCGAAAGTCCCAGAAAGGAGTTGACAGGTGGTGGCA
ATGCCCCAGCCAGTGGGGGTTGCGTCAGCAAACACAGAGCACACCACGCCACGTTGACGGACAACGGGCC
ACAACTCCTCATAAAGAGACAGCAACCAGGATTTATACAAGGAGGAGAAAACGAAAGCCGTACGGGAAGC
AATAGCATGATACAGAGGCATTAAAGCAGCATATCCACACAGCGTAAAAGGAGCAACATAGTTAAGAATA
TCAGTCAATCTTTCACAAATTTTGTAATCCAGAGGTTGATTAACAGGAACAGAGCGTAAATAACGGGAAA
GTTTCTTAACATGTTTGTCTTGTGGCAATACACCTGAACTAGTAATTACATATCCCTAAAAATGTAAATG
ATTGCCCCACCATTTTGTTTTATTAACATTTAAATGTATACCCAAATCAAGAAAAACAGAACAAATATGG
GAATAAATGGCGGTAAGATGCTCGAATTCCTGCAGCCCGGGGGATCCGTCGACGCGGCCGCTTTACTTGT
ACAGCTCGTCCATGCCGTACAGGAACAGGTGGTGGCGGCCCTCGGAGCGCTCGTACTGTTCCACGATGGT
GTAGTCCTCGTTGTGGGAGGTGATGTCCAGCTTGGTGTCCACGTAGTAGTAGCCGGGCAGTTGCACGGGC
TTCTTGGCCATGTAGATGGTCTTGAACTCCACCAGGTAGTGGCCGCCGTCCTTCAGCTTCAGGGCCTGGT
GGATCTCGCCCTTCAGCACGCCGTCGCGGGGGTACAGGCGCTCGGTGGAGGCCTCCCAGCCCATGGTCTT
CTTCTGCATTACGGGGCCGTCGGGGGGGAAGTTGGTGCCGCGCATCTTCACCTTGTAGATCAGCGTGCCG
TCCTGCAGGGAGGAGTCCTGGGTCACGGTCACCAGACCGCCGTCCTCGAAGTTCATCACGCGCTCCCACT
TGAAGCCCTCGGGGAAGGACAGCTTCTTGTAATCGGGGATGTCGGCGGGGTGCTTCACGTACGCCTTGGA
GCCGTACATGAACTGGGGGGACAGGATGTCCCAGGCGAAGGGCAGGGGGCCGCCCTTGGTCACCTTCAGC
TTGGCGGTCTGGGTGCCCTCGTAGGGGCGGCCCTCGCCCTCGCCCTCGATCTCGAACTCGTGGCCGTTCA
TGGAGCCCTCCATGCGCACCTTGAAGCGCATGAACTCTTTGATGACCTCCTCGCCCTTGCTCACCATGGT
TGTGGCCATATTATCATCGTGTTTTTCAAAGGAAAACCACGTCCCCGTGGTTCGGGGGGCCTAGACGTTT
TTTTAACCTCGACTAAACACATGTAAAGCATGTGCACCGAGGCCCCAGATCAGATCCCATACAATGGGGT
ACCTTCTGGGCATCCTTCAGCCCCTTGTTGAATACGCTTGAGGAGAGCCATTTGACTCTTTCCACAACTA
TCCAACTCACAACGTGGCACTGGGGTTGTGCCGCCTTTGCAGGTGTATCTTATACACGTGGCTTTTGGCC
GCAGAGGCACCTGTCGCCAGGTGGGGGGTTCCGCTGCCTGCAAAGGGTCGCTACAGACGTTGTTTGTCTT
CAAGAAGCTTCCAGAGGAACTGCTTCCTTCACGACATTCAACAGACCTTGCATTCCTTTGGCGAGAGGGG
AAAGACCCCTAGGAATGCTCGTCAAGAAGACAGGGCCAGGTTTCCGGGCCCTCACATTGCCAAAAGACGG
CAATATGGTGGAAAATAACATATAGACAAACGCACACCGGCCTTATTCCAAGCGGCTTCGGCCAGTAACG
TTAGGGGGGGGGGAGGGAGAGGGGCGGATCCTCAGTTACTCATGCATACGCGTCATATGGGCCGCGGATC
CGATTTATCGAACCACTTTGTACAAGAAAGTTGGGCATCAATCTGGTCGAAAAATCGGTGTCTTTGGTAA
AAATTCTATGAGGATGACATATTCCATCATGTTATTCGTTTCACATTTCCTTTTGCTCAGTCTCCAATGC
AAGCACAGCTTGTGGTATAACCTATTGTTTTCCCATTCTAATAACTTCTCAATCGATCTTCGTGTTCTTT
TACTGAGGCAAATAACTGGCCACATACTGCAACCTAATGTGCTGCTACTGGACAGAGAGCCGCTAAGTAG
CCAACGTACATTAACAGGAAGGTTCTTCTTAAGACAACTGTTAACTCTGTTGATGCTGGCTTTAAATTCT
TCAGGAGCTACTTTTCCAGTTAATGAAGAAGGGAATTCAGATTCAAATTTGTTGCTCAGTCCAAATACGG
TGACGTGACCGGAGCCGCGGACGACCACCGGGTCCGGCGAGTACTTGAGCAGCTGCTCCTCCAGGGCCCG
CTCCTCGTCCTCCTCTTCCTCATAGATTTCGTCGAAATCCGCGGTGCTATCCAGGCCCAGCAGCGGGTTC
GGAATCGGTTTGCCCATGCCAACTTTTTTGTACAAACTTGTTTGATAAATTCGAACCGGTGGATCCGTCG
ACGGTATCGATAAGCTTGATTCGACCGGCCGACTCAGTCTGTCGGAGGACTGGCGCGCCGAGTGAGGGGT
TGTGAGCTCTTTTATAGAGCTCGGGAAGCAGAAGCGCGCGAACAGAAGCGAGAAGCAGGCTGATTGGTTA
ATTCAAATAAGGCGCAGGGTCATTTCAGGTCCTTGGGGGAGCCTGGAAACATCTGATGGGTCTTAAGAAA
CTGCTGAGGGTTGGGCCATATCTGGGGACCATCTGTTCTTGGCCTCGGGCCGGGGCCGAAACTGCGGTGA
CCATCTGTTCTTGGCCCCGGGCCGGGGCCGAAACTGCTCACCGCAGATATCCTGTTTGGCCCAACGTTAG
CTATTTTCATGTACCCGCCCTTGATCTGAACTTCTCTATTCTTGGTTTGGTATTTTTCCATGCCTTGCAA
AATGGCGTTACTGCAGCTAGCTCGAGGCTAGTCTCGTGATCGATAAAATTTTGAATTTTTGTAATTTGTT
TTTGTAATTCTTTAGTTTGTATGTCTGTTGCTATTATGTCTACTATTCTTTCCCCTGCACTGTACCCCCC
AATCCCCCCTTTTCTTTTAAAAGTTAACCGATACCGTCGAGATCCGTTCACTAATCGAATGGATCTGTCT
CTGTCTCTCTCTCCACCTTCTTCTTCTATTCCTTCGGGCCTGTCGGGTCCCCTCGGGGTTGGGAGGTGGG
TCTGAAACGATAATGGTGAATATCCCTGCCTAACTCTATTCACTATAGAAAGTACAGCAAAAACTATTCT
TAAACCTACCAAGCCTCCTACTATCATTATGAATAATTTTATATACCACAGCCAATTTGTTATGTTAAAC
CAATTCCACAAACTTGCCCATTTATCTAATTCCAATAATTCTTGTTCATTCTTTTCTTGCTGGTTTTGCG
ATTCTTCAATTAAGGAGTGTATTAAGCTTGTGTAATTGTTAATTTCTCTGTCCCACTCCATCCAGGTCGT
GTGATTCCAAATCTGTTCCAGAGATTTATTACTCCAACTAGCATTCCAAGGCACAGCAGTGGTGCAAATG
AGTTTTCCAGAGCAACCCCAAATCCCCAGGAGCTGTTGATCCTTTAGGTATCTTTCCACAGCCAGGATTC
TTGCCTGGAGCTGCTTGATGCCCCAGACTGTGAGTTGCAACAGATGCTGTTGCGCCTCAATAGCCCTCAG
CAAATTGTTCTGCTGCTGCACTATACCAGACAATAATTGTCTGGCCTGTACCGTCAGCGTCATTGACGCT
GCGCCCATAGTGCTTCCTGCTGCTCCCAAGAACCCAAGGAACAAAGCTCCTATTCCCACTGCTCTTTTTT
CTCTCTGCACCACTCTTCTCTTTGCCTTGGTGGGTGCTACTCCTAATGGTTCAATTTTTACTACTTTATA
TTTATATAATTCACTTCTCCAATTGTCCCTCATATCTCCTCCTCCAGGTCTGAAGATCAGCGGCCGCTTG
CTGTGCGGTGGTCTTACTTTTGTTTTGCTCTTCCTCTA
